Addgene plasmid #235580: pPB_TRE3G_scFV-sfGFP-G9aCD
Purpose: Dox-inducible expression of the catalytic-domain (CD) of epigenetic effector G9a fused with scFV to programme H3K9me2/3
Depositing lab: Jamie Hackett. Publication: Systematic epigenome editing captures the context-dependent instructive function of chromatin modifications. Policarpi C, Munafo M, Tsagkris S, Carlini V, Hackett JA. Nat Genet. 2024 Jun;56(6):1168-1180. doi: 10.1038/s41588-024-01706-w. Epub 2024 May 9. PubMed 38724747.
Backbone
  Vector backbone: pPB-TRE3G
  Vector type: CRISPR
Growth in bacteria
  Bacterial resistance: Ampicillin, 100 μg/mL
  Growth temperature: 30°C
  Growth strain: NEB Stable
  Copy number: High Copy
Gene/Insert
  Gene/Insert name: G9a (alt name: Ehmt2)
  Species: M. musculus (mouse)
  Entrez Gene: Ehmt2 (a.k.a. Bat8, D17Ertd710e, G9a, KMT1C, NG36)
  Cloning method: Gibson Cloning
Terms and licenses: Academic/Nonprofit Terms; Industry Terms: Not Available to Industry
Depositor comments: This is a piggyBAC plasmid that integrates into the genome and can be selected for via Neomycin resistance. Expression of epigenetic effector is induced via adding doxycyline to media. Succesful activiation of the epigenetic editing system is indicated by sfGFP expression.
How to cite: pPB_TRE3G_scFV-sfGFP-G9aCD was a gift from Jamie Hackett (Addgene plasmid # 235580 ; http://n2t.net/addgene:235580 ; RRID:Addgene_235580)
