[The description below was written by a language model from this plasmid's Addgene catalogue record and pLannotate feature annotations shown in this document.]
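Description:
pPB_TRE3G_scFV-sfGFP-G9aCD is a 9.6 kb piggyBac transposon plasmid for stable, doxycycline-inducible expression of an epigenome-editing effector in mammalian cells. It is built on the pPB-TRE3G backbone and catalogued as a CRISPR-type vector. In bacteria it is maintained through a high-copy ColE1/pUC origin and selected with ampicillin (AmpR). It also carries an f1 origin and remnants of a lacZα/lac promoter cloning region. According to the depositor, the cassette integrates into the host genome by piggyBac transposition and integrants are selected by neomycin resistance. A neo coding sequence followed by an SV40 poly(A) signal is annotated downstream of the effector unit, but its promoter and the piggyBac terminal repeats were not picked up by the automated annotation.

The payload is driven by the TRE3G promoter, which is active only when a Tet-On 3G transactivator is bound in the presence of doxycycline. No transactivator is annotated on this plasmid, so it presumably has to be supplied separately. The open reading frame begins with mouse immunoglobulin light- and heavy-chain variable segments that together form the scFv. An HA epitope, a short linker, and superfolder GFP follow. Next comes a roughly 930 bp fragment of Ehmt2/G9a, the catalytic domain of the H3K9 methyltransferase. The record gives its origin as mouse, although the annotation tool matched the human orthologue. The cassette ends with a short SV40 large T antigen fragment, likely a nuclear localisation signal, and an SV40 poly(A) signal. The scFv is the kind of module used to dock effectors onto an epitope array on a targeting protein such as dCas9, though the record does not name the binding partner. The stated purpose is to programme H3K9me2/3, with sfGFP fluorescence reporting successful induction.
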