Features (pLannotate 1.2.2; 24 found; start..end, strand, type, name):
      1..105     -  promoter       AmpR promoter: bla
    158..586     -  rep_origin     f1 ori (sequence partly withheld): f1 bacteriophage origin of replication; arrow indicates direction of (+) strand synthesis
    591..746     -  CDS            lacZα (fragment): LacZα fragment of β-galactosidase; lacZ fragment
    748..867     +  CDS            B (fragment): PORTL_LAMBD - Experimental evidence at protein level: Swiss-Prot protein existence level 1. Forms the portal vertex of the capsid (PubMed:6228056, PubMed:6232391). This portal plays critical roles in head assembly, genome packaging, neck/tail attachment, and genome ejection (Probable). The portal protein multimerizes as a single ring-shaped homododecamer arranged around a central channel (PubMed:6232391). Binds to the terminase subunits to form the packaging machine (PubMed:7799432). From Escherichia phage lambda (Bacteriophage lambda).
   1385..1763    +  promoter       TRE3G promoter: 3rd-generation Tet-responsive promoter that can be activated by binding of Tet-On® 3G
   1794..2105    +  CDS            LV1C_MOUSE (fragment): Experimental evidence at protein level: Swiss-Prot protein existence level 1. From Mus musculus (Mouse).
   2181..2519    +  CDS            HVM37_MOUSE (fragment): Experimental evidence at protein level: Swiss-Prot protein existence level 1. From Mus musculus (Mouse).
   2520..2546    +  CDS            3xHA (fragment): three tandem HA epitope tags
   2580..2605    +  CDS            FAPα2 (fragment): fluorogen-activating protein composed of a dimer of the L5-MG single-chain antibody fragment (Szent-Gyorgyi et al., 2008) binds malachite green derivatives to produce red fluorescence
   2637..3347    +  CDS            Superfolder GFP: Superfolder GFP is a basic (constitutively fluorescent) green fluorescent protein published in 2005, derived from Aequorea victoria. It is reported to be a very rapidly-maturing weak dimer.
   3468..4397    +  CDS            EHMT2 (fragment): EHMT2_HUMAN - Also known as BAT8, C6orf30, G9A, KMT1C, NG36. Experimental evidence at protein level: Swiss-Prot protein existence level 1. Histone methyltransferase that specifically mono- and dimethylates 'Lys-9' of histone H3 (H3K9me1 and H3K9me2, respectively) in euchromatin. H3K9me represents a specific tag for epigenetic transcriptional repression by recruiting HP1 proteins to methylated histones. Also mediates monomethylation of 'Lys-56' of histone H3 (H3K56me1) in G1 phase, leading to promote interaction between histone H3 and PCNA and regulating DNA replication. Also weakly methylates
   4412..4495    +  CDS            large T antigen (fragment): large T antigen from SV40 (simian virus 40)
   4518..4639    +  polyA_signal   SV40 poly(A) signal: SV40 polyadenylation signal
   5201..5992    +  CDS            neo: KKA2_KLEPN - Also known as kan, nptII. Experimental evidence at protein level: Swiss-Prot protein existence level 1. Resistance to kanamycin, neomycin, paromomycin, ribostamycin, butirosin and gentamicin B. From Klebsiella pneumoniae.
   6016..6168    +  CDS            ble (fragment): BLE_KLEPN - Experimental evidence at protein level: Swiss-Prot protein existence level 1. Binding protein with a strong affinity to the bleomycin family of antibiotics. Binds to CL990; an antimitotic-antibiotic compound. From Klebsiella pneumoniae.
   6190..6311    +  polyA_signal   SV40 poly(A) signal: SV40 polyadenylation signal
   6329..6421    +  ncRNA          G-CSF SLDE: Accession: RF00183 - G-CSF factor stem-loop destabilising element (SLDE)
   7118..7585    +  CDS            B (fragment): PORTL_LAMBD - Experimental evidence at protein level: Swiss-Prot protein existence level 1. Forms the portal vertex of the capsid (PubMed:6228056, PubMed:6232391). This portal plays critical roles in head assembly, genome packaging, neck/tail attachment, and genome ejection (Probable). The portal protein multimerizes as a single ring-shaped homododecamer arranged around a central channel (PubMed:6232391). Binds to the terminase subunits to form the packaging machine (PubMed:7799432). From Escherichia phage lambda (Bacteriophage lambda).
   7623..7639    -  protein_bind   lac operator: The lac repressor binds to the lac operator to inhibit transcription in E. coli. This inhibition can be relieved by adding lactose or isopropyl-β-D-thiogalactopyranoside (IPTG). lac repressor encoded by lacI
   7647..7677    -  promoter       lac promoter: promoter for the E. coli lac operon
   7692..7713    -  protein_bind   CAP binding site: CAP binding activates transcription in the presence of cAMP. E. coli catabolite activator protein
   7726..7818    -  CDS            lacI (fragment): lac repressor; lacI; The lac repressor binds to the lac operator to inhibit transcription in E. coli. This inhibition can be relieved by adding lactose or isopropyl-β-D-thiogalactopyranoside (IPTG).
   8001..8589    -  rep_origin     ori: high-copy-number ColE1/pMB1/pBR322/pUC origin of replication
   8760..9620    -  CDS            AmpR: β-lactamase; bla; confers resistance to ampicillin, carbenicillin, and related antibiotics
>Addgene plasmid #235580 | pPB_TRE3G_scFV-sfGFP-G9aCD | addgene full sequence | sequence record 470354 | Addgene NGS Result
ACTCTTCCTTTTTCAATATTATTGAAGCATTTATCAGGGTTATTGTCTCATGAGCGGATACATATTTGAA
TGTATTTAGAAAAATAAACAAATAGGGGTTCCGCGCACATTTCCCCGAAAAGTGCCACCTAAATTGTAAG
CGTTAATATTTTGTTAAAATTCGCGTTAAATTTTTGTTAAATCAGCTCATTTTTTAACCAATAGGCCGAA
ATCGGCAAAATCCCTTATAAATCAAAAGAATAGACCGAGATAGGGT
[37 nt withheld, positions 257-293]
AAAGAACGTGGACTCCAACGTCAAAGG
[49 nt withheld, positions 321-369]
T
[91 nt withheld, positions 371-461]
G
[124 nt withheld, positions 463-586]
CCCATTCGCCATTCAGGCTGCGCAACTGTTGGGAAGGGCGATCGGTGCGGGCCTCTTCGCTATTACGCCA
GCTGGCGAAAGGGGGATGTGCTGCAAGGCGATTAAGTTGGGTAACGCCAGGGTTTTCCCAGTCACGACGT
TGTAAAACGACGGCCAGTGAGCGCGCCTCGTTCATTCACGTTTTTGAACCCGTGGAGGACGGGCAGACTC
GCGGTGCAAATGTGTTTTACAGCGTGATGGAGCAGATGAAGATGCTCGACACGCTGCAGAACACGCAGCT
AGATTAACCCTAGAAAGATAATCATATTGTGACGTACGTTAAAGATAATCATGTGTAAAATTGACGCATG
TGTTTTATCGGTCTGTATATCGAGGTTTATTTATTAATTTGAATAGATATTAAGTTTTATTATATTTACA
CTTACATACTAATAATAAATTCAACAAACAATTTATTTATGTTTATTTATTTATTAAAAAAAACAAAAAC
TCAAAATTTCTTCTATAAAGTAACAAAACTTTTATGAGGGACAGCCCCCCCCCAAAGCCCCCAGGGATGT
AATTACGTCCCTCCCCCGCTAGGGGGCAGCAGCGAGCCGCCCGGGGCTCCGCTCCGGTCCGGCGCTCCCC
CCGCATCCCCGAGCCGGCAGCGTGCGGGGACAGCCCGGGCACGGGGAAGGTGGCACGGGATCGCTTTCCT
CTGAACGCTTCTCGCTGCTCTTTGAGCCTGCAGACACCTGGGGGGATACGGGGAAAAGGCCTCCACGGCC
ACTAGTCTTTCGTCTTCAAGAATTCCTCGAGTTTACTCCCTATCAGTGATAGAGAACGTATGAAGAGTTT
ACTCCCTATCAGTGATAGAGAACGTATGCAGACTTTACTCCCTATCAGTGATAGAGAACGTATAAGGAGT
TTACTCCCTATCAGTGATAGAGAACGTATGACCAGTTTACTCCCTATCAGTGATAGAGAACGTATCTACA
GTTTACTCCCTATCAGTGATAGAGAACGTATATCCAGTTTACTCCCTATCAGTGATAGAGAACGTATAAG
CTTTAGGCGTGTACGGTGGGCGCCTATAAAAGCAGAGCTCGTTTAGTGAACCGTCAGATCGCCTGGAGCA
ATTCCACAACACTTTTGTCTTATACCAACTTTCCGTACCACTTCCTACCCTCGTAAAGGTCTAGAGCTAG
CCATGGGCCCCGACATCGTGATGACCCAGAGCCCCAGCAGCCTGAGCGCCAGCGTGGGCGACCGCGTGAC
CATCACCTGCCGCAGCAGCACCGGCGCCGTGACCACCAGCAACTACGCCAGCTGGGTGCAGGAGAAGCCC
GGCAAGCTGTTCAAGGGCCTGATCGGCGGCACCAACAACCGCGCCCCCGGCGTGCCCAGCCGCTTCAGCG
GCAGCCTGATCGGCGACAAGGCCACCCTGACCATCAGCAGCCTGCAGCCCGAGGACTTCGCCACCTACTT
CTGCGCCCTGTGGTACAGCAACCACTGGGTGTTCGGCCAGGGCACCAAGGTGGAGCTGAAGCGTGGAGGC
GGAGGTAGTGGAGGTGGAGGCTCTGGTGGGGGAGGAAGCAGTGGAGGCGGAAGTGAGGTGAAGCTGCTGG
AGAGCGGAGGCGGACTGGTGCAGCCCGGCGGATCTCTGAAGCTGAGCTGCGCCGTGAGCGGCTTCAGCCT
GACCGACTACGGCGTGAACTGGGTGCGCCAGGCCCCCGGACGCGGACTGGAGTGGATCGGTGTGATCTGG
GGCGACGGCATCACCGACTACAACAGCGCCCTGAAGGACCGCTTCATCATCAGCAAGGACAACGGCAAGA
ACACCGTGTACCTGCAGATGAGCAAGGTGCGCAGCGACGACACCGCCCTGTACTACTGCGTGACCGGCCT
GTTCGACTACTGGGGACAGGGCACCCTGGTGACCGTGAGCAGCTACCCATACGATGTTCCAGATTACGCT
GGTGGAGGCGGAGGTTCTGGGGGAGGAGGTAGTGGCGGTGGTGGTTCAGGAGGCGGCGGAAGCTTGGATC
CAGGTGGAGGTGGAAGCGGTAGCAAAGGAGAAGAACTTTTCACTGGAGTTGTCCCAATTCTTGTTGAATT
AGATGGTGATGTTAATGGGCACAAATTTTCTGTCCGTGGAGAGGGTGAAGGTGATGCTACAAACGGAAAA
CTCACCCTTAAATTTATTTGCACTACTGGAAAACTACCTGTTCCGTGGCCAACACTTGTCACTACTCTGA
CCTATGGTGTTCAATGCTTTTCCCGTTATCCGGATCACATGAAACGGCATGACTTTTTCAAGAGTGCCAT
GCCCGAAGGTTATGTACAGGAACGCACTATATCTTTCAAAGATGACGGGACCTACAAGACGCGTGCTGAA
GTCAAGTTTGAAGGTGATACCCTTGTTAATCGTATCGAGTTAAAGGGTATTGATTTTAAAGAAGATGGAA
ACATTCTTGGACACAAACTCGAGTACAACTTTAACTCACACAATGTATACATCACGGCAGACAAACAAAA
GAATGGAATCAAAGCTAACTTCAAAATTCGCCACAACGTTGAAGATGGTTCCGTTCAACTAGCAGACCAT
TATCAACAAAATACTCCAATTGGCGATGGCCCTGTCCTTTTACCAGACAACCATTACCTGTCGACACAAT
CTGTCCTTTCGAAAGATCCCAACGAAAAGCGTGACCACATGGTCCTTCTTGAGTTTGTAACTGCTGCTGG
GATTACACATGGCATGGATGAGCTCTACAAAGGTGGAGGTCGGACCGGCCCCAAGAAAAAACGCAAGGTG
GAAGATCCTAAGAAAAAGCGGAAAGTGGACGGCATTGGTAGTGGGAGCAACGGCAGCAGCGGATCCGGAG
GCGGTGGTACCCTGCAGCTCAATCGAAAGCTTAGGCTTGGGGTAGGGAACCGGGCTGTCCGCACCGAGAA
GATCATCTGCCGGGACGTAGCCCGAGGCTATGAGAATGTACCCATCCCCTGTGTCAATGGTGTGGATGGG
GAGCCGTGCCCGGAGGACTACAAGTACATCTCTGAGAACTGCGAGACATCGACCATGAACATCGACCGCA
ACATCACCCATCTGCAGCACTGCACGTGTGTGGATGACTGCTCCAGCTCCAATTGCCTATGTGGTCAGCT
CAGTATCCGATGCTGGTATGACAAGGACGGGCGGCTGCTCCAGGAGTTTAACAAGATCGAGCCCCCCCTG
ATCTTTGAGTGTAACCAGGCATGCTCCTGCTGGAGAAGCTGCAAGAACCGCGTGGTGCAGAGCGGCATCA
AGGTACGGCTGCAGCTCTACCGGACTGCCAAGATGGGCTGGGGGGTCCGAGCCTTGCAGACCATCCCCCA
GGGCACGTTCATCTGCGAGTATGTAGGAGAGCTGATCTCTGATGCCGAGGCTGATGTGAGAGAGGATGAT
TCTTACCTCTTCGATTTAGATAACAAGGATGGCGAGGTTTACTGCATTGATGCCCGTTACTATGGCAACA
TCAGCCGATTCATTAACCACCTGTGTGACCCCAACATCATCCCTGTCCGGGTTTTCATGCTGCACCAAGA
TCTACGGTTCCCACGCATTGCCTTCTTCAGCTCCAGGGACATCCGGACTGGGGAGGAGCTGGGCTTTGAC
TACGGTGACCGATTCTGGGACATCAAGAGCAAGTATTTCACCTGCCAGTGTGGCTCTGAGAAGTGCAAGC
ATTCAGCGGAGGCCATCGCCCTGGAGCAGAGCCGCCTGGCCCGGCTGGACCCCCACCCGGAGCTGCTCCC
TGACCTCAGCTCCCTGCCCCCCATCAACACCAGATCTTGACAAAAGATCATAATCAGCCATATCACATCT
GTAGAGGTTTTACTTGCTTTAAAAAACCTCCCACACCTCCCCCTGAACCTGAAACATAAAATGAATGCAA
TTGTTGTTGTTAACTTGTTTATTGCAGCTTATAATGGTTACAAATAAAGCAATAGCATCACAAATTTCAC
AAATAAAGCATTTTTTTCACTGCATTCTAGTTGTGGTTTGTCCAAACTCATCAATGTATCTTATCATGTC
TCATATGGCCTTCTGCAGGAGCGTACAGAACCCAGGGCCCTGGCACCCGTGCAGACCCTGGCCCACCCCA
CCTGGGCGCTCAGTGCCCAAGAGATGTCCACACCTAGGATGTCCCGCGGTGGGTGGGGGGCCCGAGAGAC
GGGCAGGCCGGGGGCAGGCCTGGCCATGCGGGGCCGAACCGGGCACTGCCCAGCGTGGGGCGCGGGGGCC
ACGGCGCGCGCCCCCAGCCCCCGGGCCCAGCACCCCAAGGCGGCCAACGCCAAAACTCTCCCTCCTCCTC
TTCCTCAATCTCGCTCTCGCTCTTTTTTTTTTTCGCAAAAGGAGGGGAGAGGGGGTAAAAAAATGCTGCA
CTGTGCGGCGAAGCCGGTGAGTGAGCGGCGCGGGGCCAATCAGCGTGCGCCGTTCCGAAAGTTGCCTTTT
ATGGCTCGAGCGGCCGCGGCGGCGCCCTATAAAACCCAGCGGCGCGACGCGCCACCACCGCCGAGACCGC
GTCCGCCCCGCGAGCACAGAGCCTCGCCTTTGCCGATCCTCTAGAGTCGAGATCCGCCGCCACCATGATT
GAACAAGATGGATTGCACGCAGGTTCTCCGGCCGCTTGGGTGGAGAGGCTATTCGGCTATGACTGGGCAC
AACAGACAATCGGCTGCTCTGATGCCGCCGTGTTCCGGCTGTCAGCGCAGGGGCGCCCGGTTCTTTTTGT
CAAGACCGACCTGTCCGGTGCCCTGAATGAACTGCAGGACGAGGCAGCGCGGCTATCGTGGCTGGCCACG
ACGGGCGTTCCTTGCGCAGCTGTGCTCGACGTTGTCACTGAAGCGGGAAGGGACTGGCTGCTATTGGGCG
AAGTGCCGGGGCAGGATCTCCTGTCATCTCACCTTGCTCCTGCCGAGAAAGTATCCATCATGGCTGATGC
AATGCGGCGGCTGCATACGCTTGATCCGGCTACCTGCCCATTCGACCACCAAGCGAAACATCGCATCGAG
CGAGCACGTACTCGGATGGAAGCCGGTCTTGTCGATCAGGATGATCTGGACGAAGAGCATCAGGGGCTCG
CGCCAGCCGAACTGTTCGCCAGGCTCAAGGCGCGCATGCCCGACGGCGAGGATCTCGTCGTGACCCATGG
CGATGCCTGCTTGCCGAATATCATGGTGGAAAATGGCCGCTTTTCTGGATTCATCGACTGTGGCCGGCTG
GGTGTGGCGGACCGCTATCAGGACATAGCGTTGGCTACCCGTGATATTGCTGAAGAGCTTGGCGGCGAAT
GGGCTGACCGCTTCCTCGTGCTTTACGGTATCGCCGCTCCCGATTCGCAGCGCATCGCCTTCTATCGCCT
TCTTGACGAGTTCTTCTGAGCGGGACTCTGGGGTTCGAAATGACCGACCAAGCGACGCCCAACCTGCCAT
CACGAGATTTCGATTCCACCGCCGCCTTCTATGAAAGGTTGGGCTTCGGAATCGTTTTCCGGGACGCCGG
CTGGATGATCCTCCAGCGCGGGGATCTCATGCTGGAGTTCTTCGCCCACCCCCCGGATCTAAGCTCTAGA
GTTAACTTGTTTATTGCAGCTTATAATGGTTACAAATAAAGCAATAGCATCACAAATTTCACAAATAAAG
CATTTTTTTCACTGCATTCTAGTTGTGGTTTGTCCAAACTCATCAATGTATCTTATCATGTCTGGAATTG
ACTCAAATGATGTCAATTAGTCTATCAGAAGCTCATCTGGTCTCCCTTCCGGGGGACAAGACATCCCTGT
TTAATATTTAAACAGCAGTGTTCCCAAACTGGGTTCTTATATCCCTTGCTCTGGTCAACCAGGTTGCAGG
GTTTCCTGTCCTCACAGGAACGAAGTCCCTAAAGAAACAGTGGCAGCCAGGTTTAGCCCCGGAATTGACT
GGATTCCTTTTTTAGGGCCCATTGGTATGGCTTTTTCCCCGTATCCCCCCAGGTGTCTGCAGGCTCAAAG
AGCAGCGAGAAGCGTTCAGAGGAAAGCGATCCCGTGCCACCTTCCCCGTGCCCGGGCTGTCCCCGCACGC
TGCCGGCTCGGGGATGCGGGGGGAGCGCCGGACCGGAGCGGAGCCCCGGGCGGCTCGCTGCTGCCCCCTA
GCGGGGGAGGGACGTAATTACATCCCTGGGGGCTTTGGGGGGGGGCTGTCCCTGATATCTATAACAAGAA
AATATATATATAATAAGTTATCACGTAAGTAGAACATGAAATAACAATATAATTATCGTATGAGTTAAAT
CTTAAAAGTCACGTAAAAGATAATCATGCGTCATTTTGACTCACGCGGTCGTTATAGTTCAAAATCAGTG
ACACTTACCGCATTGACAAGCACGCCTCACGGGAGCTCCAAGCGGCGACTGAGATGTCCTAAATGCACAG
CGACGGATTCGCGCTATTTAGAAAGAGAGAGCAATATTTCAAGAATGCATGCGTCAATTTTACGCAGACT
ATCTTTCTAGGGTTAATCTAGCTGCATCAGGATCATATCGTCGGGTCTTTTTTCCGGCTCAGTCATCGCC
CAAGCTGGCGCTATCTGGGCATCGGGGAGGAAGAAGCCCGTGCCTTTTCCCGCGAGGTTGAAGCGGCATG
GAAAGAGTTTGCCGAGGATGACTGCTGCTGCATTGACGTTGAGCGAAAACGCACGTTTACCATGATGATT
CGGGAAGGTGTGGCCATGCACGCCTTTAACGGTGAACTGTTCGTTCAGGCCACCTGGGATACCAGTTCGT
CGCGGCTTTTCCGGACACAGTTCCGGATGGTCAGCCCGAAGCGCATCAGCAACCCGAACAATACCGGCGA
CAGCCGGAACTGCCGTGCCGGTGTGCAGATTAATGACAGCGGTGCGGCGCTGGGATATTACGTCAGCGAG
GACGGGTATCCTGGCTGGATGCCGCAGAAATGGACATGGATACCCCGTGAGTTACCCGGCGGGCGCGCTT
GGCGTAATCATGGTCATAGCTGTTTCCTGTGTGAAATTGTTATCCGCTCACAATTCCACACAACATACGA
GCCGGAAGCATAAAGTGTAAAGCCTGGGGTGCCTAATGAGTGAGCTAACTCACATTAATTGCGTTGCGCT
CACTGCCCGCTTTCCAGTCGGGAAACCTGTCGTGCCAGCTGCATTAATGAATCGGCCAACGCGCGGGGAG
AGGCGGTTTGCGTATTGGGCGCTCTTCCGCTTCCTCGCTCACTGACTCGCTGCGCTCGGTCGTTCGGCTG
CGGCGAGCGGTATCAGCTCACTCAAAGGCGGTAATACGGTTATCCACAGAATCAGGGGATAACGCAGGAA
AGAACATGTGAGCAAAAGGCCAGCAAAAGGCCAGGAACCGTAAAAAGGCCGCGTTGCTGGCGTTTTTCCA
TAGGCTCCGCCCCCCTGACGAGCATCACAAAAATCGACGCTCAAGTCAGAGGTGGCGAAACCCGACAGGA
CTATAAAGATACCAGGCGTTTCCCCCTGGAAGCTCCCTCGTGCGCTCTCCTGTTCCGACCCTGCCGCTTA
CCGGATACCTGTCCGCCTTTCTCCCTTCGGGAAGCGTGGCGCTTTCTCATAGCTCACGCTGTAGGTATCT
CAGTTCGGTGTAGGTCGTTCGCTCCAAGCTGGGCTGTGTGCACGAACCCCCCGTTCAGCCCGACCGCTGC
GCCTTATCCGGTAACTATCGTCTTGAGTCCAACCCGGTAAGACACGACTTATCGCCACTGGCAGCAGCCA
CTGGTAACAGGATTAGCAGAGCGAGGTATGTAGGCGGTGCTACAGAGTTCTTGAAGTGGTGGCCTAACTA
CGGCTACACTAGAAGAACAGTATTTGGTATCTGCGCTCTGCTGAAGCCAGTTACCTTCGGAAAAAGAGTT
GGTAGCTCTTGATCCGGCAAACAAACCACCGCTGGTAGCGGTGGTTTTTTTGTTTGCAAGCAGCAGATTA
CGCGCAGAAAAAAAGGATCTCAAGAAGATCCTTTGATCTTTTCTACGGGGTCTGACGCTCAGTGGAACGA
AAACTCACGTTAAGGGATTTTGGTCATGAGATTATCAAAAAGGATCTTCACCTAGATCCTTTTAAATTAA
AAATGAAGTTTTAAATCAATCTAAAGTATATATGAGTAAACTTGGTCTGACAGTTACCAATGCTTAATCA
GTGAGGCACCTATCTCAGCGATCTGTCTATTTCGTTCATCCATAGTTGCCTGACTCCCCGTCGTGTAGAT
AACTACGATACGGGAGGGCTTACCATCTGGCCCCAGTGCTGCAATGATACCGCGAGACCCACGCTCACCG
GCTCCAGATTTATCAGCAATAAACCAGCCAGCCGGAAGGGCCGAGCGCAGAAGTGGTCCTGCAACTTTAT
CCGCCTCCATCCAGTCTATTAATTGTTGCCGGGAAGCTAGAGTAAGTAGTTCGCCAGTTAATAGTTTGCG
CAACGTTGTTGCCATTGCTACAGGCATCGTGGTGTCACGCTCGTCGTTTGGTATGGCTTCATTCAGCTCC
GGTTCCCAACGATCAAGGCGAGTTACATGATCCCCCATGTTGTGCAAAAAAGCGGTTAGCTCCTTCGGTC
CTCCGATCGTTGTCAGAAGTAAGTTGGCCGCAGTGTTATCACTCATGGTTATGGCAGCACTGCATAATTC
TCTTACTGTCATGCCATCCGTAAGATGCTTTTCTGTGACTGGTGAGTACTCAACCAAGTCATTCTGAGAA
TAGTGTATGCGGCGACCGAGTTGCTCTTGCCCGGCGTCAATACGGGATAATACCGCGCCACATAGCAGAA
CTTTAAAAGTGCTCATCATTGGAAAACGTTCTTCGGGGCGAAAACTCTCAAGGATCTTACCGCTGTTGAG
ATCCAGTTCGATGTAACCCACTCGTGCACCCAACTGATCTTCAGCATCTTTTACTTTCACCAGCGTTTCT
GGGTGAGCAAAAACAGGAAGGCAAAATGCCGCAAAAAAGGGAATAAGGGCGACACGGAAATGTTGAATAC
TCAT
